>Addgene plasmid #76578 | AK1 gRNA (BRDN0001147934) | addgene full sequence | sequence record 186104 | Addgene Assembled Sequence
CCCGGGTGCAAAGATGGATAAAGTTTTAAACAGAGAGGAATCTTTGCAGCTAATGGACCTTCTAGGTCTT
GAAAGGAGTGGGAATTGGCTCCGGTGCCCGTCAGTGGGCAGAGCGCACATCGCCCACAGTCCCCGAGAAG
TTGGGGGGAGGGGTCGGCAATTGATCCGGTGCCTAGAGAAGGTGGCGCGGGGTAAACTGGGAAAGTGATG
TCGTGTACTGGCTCCGCCTTTTTCCCGAGGGTGGGGGAGAACCGTATATAAGTGCAGTAGTCGCCGTGAA
CGTTCTTTTTCGCAACGGGTTTGCCGCCAGAACACAGGTAAGTGCCGTGTGTGGTTCCCGCGGGCCTGGC
CTCTTTACGGGTTATGGCCCTTGCGTGCCTTGAATTACTTCCACCTGGCTGCAGTACGTGATTCTTGATC
CCGAGCTTCGGGTTGGAAGTGGGTGGGAGAGTTCGAGGCCTTGCGCTTAAGGAGCCCCTTCGCCTCGTGC
TTGAGTTGAGGCCTGGCCTGGGCGCTGGGGCCGCCGCGTGCGAATCTGGTGGCACCTTCGCGCCTGTCTC
GCTGCTTTCGATAAGTCTCTAGCCATTTAAAATTTTTGATGACCTGCTGCGACGCTTTTTTTCTGGCAAG
ATAGTCTTGTAAATGCGGGCCAAGATCTGCACACTGGTATTTCGGTTTTTGGGGCCGCGGGCGGCGACGG
GGCCCGTGCGTCCCAGCGCACATGTTCGGCGAGGCGGGGCCTGCGAGCGCGGCCACCGAGAATCGGACGG
GGGTAGTCTCAAGCTGGCCGGCCTGCTCTGGTGCCTGGCCTCGCGCCGCCGTGTATCGCCCCGCCCTGGG
CGGCAAGGCTGGCCCGGTCGGCACCAGTTGCGTGAGCGGAAAGATGGCCGCTTCCCGGCCCTGCTGCAGG
GAGCTCAAAATGGAGGACGCGGCGCTCGGGAGAGCGGGCGGGTGAGTCACCCACACAAAGGAAAAGGGCC
TTTCCGTCCTCAGCCGTCGCTTCATGTGACTCCACGGAGTACCGGGCGCCGTCCAGGCACCTCGATTAGT
TCTCGAGCTTTTGGAGTACGTCGTCTTTAGGTTGGGGGGAGGGGTTTTATGCGATGGAGTTTCCCCACAC
TGAGTGGGTGGAGACTGAAGTTAGGCCAGCTTGGCACTTGATGTAATTCTCCTTGGAATTTGCCCTTTTT
GAGTTTGGATCTTGGTTCATTCTCAAGCCTCAGACAGTGGTTCAAAGTTTTTTTCTTCCATTTCAGGTGT
CGTGACGTACGGCCACCATGACCGAGTACAAGCCCACGGTGCGCCTCGCCACCCGCGACGACGTCCCCAG
GGCCGTACGCACCCTCGCCGCCGCGTTCGCCGACTACCCCGCCACGCGCCACACCGTCGATCCGGACCGC
CACATCGAGCGGGTCACCGAGCTGCAAGAACTCTTCCTCACGCGCGTCGGGCTCGACATCGGCAAGGTGT
GGGTCGCGGACGACGGCGCCGCCGTGGCGGTCTGGACCACGCCGGAGAGCGTCGAAGCGGGGGCGGTGTT
CGCCGAGATCGGCCCGCGCATGGCCGAGTTGAGCGGTTCCCGGCTGGCCGCGCAGCAACAGATGGAAGGC
CTCCTGGCGCCGCACCGGCCCAAGGAGCCCGCGTGGTTCCTGGCCACCGTCGGAGTCTCGCCCGACCACC
AGGGCAAGGGTCTGGGCAGCGCCGTCGTGCTCCCCGGAGTGGAGGCGGCCGAGCGCGCCGGGGTGCCCGC
CTTCCTGGAGACCTCCGCGCCCCGCAACCTCCCCTTCTACGAGCGGCTCGGCTTCACCGTCACCGCCGAC
GTCGAGGTGCCCGAAGGACCGCGCACCTGGTGCATGACCCGCAAGCCCGGTGCCTGAACGCGTTAAGTCG
ACAATCAACCTCTGGATTACAAAATTTGTGAAAGATTGACTGGTATTCTTAACTATGTTGCTCCTTTTAC
GCTATGTGGATACGCTGCTTTAATGCCTTTGTATCATGCTATTGCTTCCCGTATGGCTTTCATTTTCTCC
TCCTTGTATAAATCCTGGTTGCTGTCTCTTTATGAGGAGTTGTGGCCCGTTGTCAGGCAACGTGGCGTGG
TGTGCACTGTGTTTGCTGACGCAACCCCCACTGGTTGGGGCATTGCCACCACCTGTCAGCTCCTTTCCGG
GACTTTCGCTTTCCCCCTCCCTATTGCCACGGCGGAACTCATCGCCGCCTGCCTTGCCCGCTGCTGGACA
GGGGCTCGGCTGTTGGGCACTGACAATTCCGTGGTGTTGTCGGGGAAATCATCGTCCTTTCCTTGGCTGC
TCGCCTGTGTTGCCACCTGGATTCTGCGCGGGACGTCCTTCTGCTACGTCCCTTCGGCCCTCAATCCAGC
GGACCTTCCTTCCCGCGGCCTGCTGCCGGCTCTGCGGCCTCTTCCGCGTCTTCGCCTTCGCCCTCAGACG
AGTCGGATCTCCCTTTGGGCCGCCTCCCCGCGTCGACTTTAAGACCAATGACTTACAAGGCAGCTGTAGA
TCTTAGCCACTTTTTAAAAGAAAAGGGGGGACTGGAAGGGCTAATTCACTCCCAACGAAGACAAGATCTG
CTTTTTGCTTGTACTGGGTCTCTCTGGTTAGACCAGATCTGAGCCTGGGAGCTCTCTGGCTAACTAGGGA
ACCCACTGCTTAAGCCTCAATAAAGCTTGCCTTGAGTGCTTCAAGTAGTGTGTGCCCGTCTGTTGTGTGA
CTCTGGTAACTAGAGATCCCTCAGACCCTTTTAGTCAGTGTGGAAAATCTCTAGCAGTACGTATAGTAGT
TCATGTCATCTTATTATTCAGTATTTATAACTTGCAAAGAAATGAATATCAGAGAGTGAGAGGAACTTGT
TTATTGCAGCTTATAATGGTTACAAATAAAGCAATAGCATCACAAATTTCACAAATAAAGCATTTTTTTC
ACTGCATTCTAGTTGTGGTTTGTCCAAACTCATCAATGTATCTTATCATGTCTGGCTCTAGCTATCCCGC
CCCTAACTCCGCCCATCCCGCCCCTAACTCCGCCCAGTTCCGCCCATTCTCCGCCCCATGGCTGACTAAT
TTTTTTTATTTATGCAGAGGCCGAGGCCGCCTCGGCCTCTGAGCTATTCCAGAAGTAGTGAGGAGGCTTT
TTTGGAGGCCTAGGGACGTACCCAATTCGCCCTATAGTGAGTCGTATTACGCGCGCTCACTGGCCGTCGT
TTTACAACGTCGTGACTGGGAAAACCCTGGCGTTACCCAACTTAATCGCCTTGCAGCACATCCCCCTTTC
GCCAGCTGGCGTAATAGCGAAGAGGCCCGCACCGATCGCCCTTCCCAACAGTTGCGCAGCCTGAATGGCG
AATGGG
[124 nt withheld, positions 3367-3490]
C
[91 nt withheld, positions 3492-3582]
A
[49 nt withheld, positions 3584-3632]
CCTTTGACGTTGGAGTCCACGTTCTTT
[37 nt withheld, positions 3660-3696]
ACCCTATCTCGGTCTATTCTTTTGATTTATAAGGGATTTTGCCGATTTCGGCCTATTGGTTAAAAAATGA
GCTGATTTAACAAAAATTTAACGCGAATTTTAACAAAATATTAACGCTTACAATTTAGGTGGCACTTTTC
GGGGAAATGTGCGCGGAACCCCTATTTGTTTATTTTTCTAAATACATTCAAATATGTATCCGCTCATGAG
ACAATAACCCTGATAAATGCTTCAATAATATTGAAAAAGGAAGAGTATGAGTATTCAACATTTCCGTGTC
GCCCTTATTCCCTTTTTTGCGGCATTTTGCCTTCCTGTTTTTGCTCACCCAGAAACGCTGGTGAAAGTAA
AAGATGCTGAAGATCAGTTGGGTGCACGAGTGGGTTACATCGAACTGGATCTCAACAGCGGTAAGATCCT
TGAGAGTTTTCGCCCCGAAGAACGTTTTCCAATGATGAGCACTTTTAAAGTTCTGCTATGTGGCGCGGTA
TTATCCCGTATTGACGCCGGGCAAGAGCAACTCGGTCGCCGCATACACTATTCTCAGAATGACTTGGTTG
AGTACTCACCAGTCACAGAAAAGCATCTTACGGATGGCATGACAGTAAGAGAATTATGCAGTGCTGCCAT
AACCATGAGTGATAACACTGCGGCCAACTTACTTCTGACAACGATCGGAGGACCGAAGGAGCTAACCGCT
TTTTTGCACAACATGGGGGATCATGTAACTCGCCTTGATCGTTGGGAACCGGAGCTGAATGAAGCCATAC
CAAACGACGAGCGTGACACCACGATGCCTGTAGCAATGGCAACAACGTTGCGCAAACTATTAACTGGCGA
ACTACTTACTCTAGCTTCCCGGCAACAATTAATAGACTGGATGGAGGCGGATAAAGTTGCAGGACCACTT
CTGCGCTCGGCCCTTCCGGCTGGCTGGTTTATTGCTGATAAATCTGGAGCCGGTGAGCGTGGGTCTCGCG
GTATCATTGCAGCACTGGGGCCAGATGGTAAGCCCTCCCGTATCGTAGTTATCTACACGACGGGGAGTCA
GGCAACTATGGATGAACGAAATAGACAGATCGCTGAGATAGGTGCCTCACTGATTAAGCATTGGTAACTG
TCAGACCAAGTTTACTCATATATACTTTAGATTGATTTAAAACTTCATTTTTAATTTAAAAGGATCTAGG
TGAAGATCCTTTTTGATAATCTCATGACCAAAATCCCTTAACGTGAGTTTTCGTTCCACTGAGCGTCAGA
CCCCGTAGAAAAGATCAAAGGATCTTCTTGAGATCCTTTTTTTCTGCGCGTAATCTGCTGCTTGCAAACA
AAAAAACCACCGCTACCAGCGGTGGTTTGTTTGCCGGATCAAGAGCTACCAACTCTTTTTCCGAAGGTAA
CTGGCTTCAGCAGAGCGCAGATACCAAATACTGTTCTTCTAGTGTAGCCGTAGTTAGGCCACCACTTCAA
GAACTCTGTAGCACCGCCTACATACCTCGCTCTGCTAATCCTGTTACCAGTGGCTGCTGCCAGTGGCGAT
AAGTCGTGTCTTACCGGGTTGGACTCAAGACGATAGTTACCGGATAAGGCGCAGCGGTCGGGCTGAACGG
GGGGTTCGTGCACACAGCCCAGCTTGGAGCGAACGACCTACACCGAACTGAGATACCTACAGCGTGAGCT
ATGAGAAAGCGCCACGCTTCCCGAAGGGAGAAAGGCGGACAGGTATCCGGTAAGCGGCAGGGTCGGAACA
GGAGAGCGCACGAGGGAGCTTCCAGGGGGAAACGCCTGGTATCTTTATAGTCCTGTCGGGTTTCGCCACC
TCTGACTTGAGCGTCGATTTTTGTGATGCTCGTCAGGGGGGCGGAGCCTATGGAAAAACGCCAGCAACGC
GGCCTTTTTACGGTTCCTGGCCTTTTGCTGGCCTTTTGCTCACATGTTCTTTCCTGCGTTATCCCCTGAT
TCTGTGGATAACCGTATTACCGCCTTTGAGTGAGCTGATACCGCTCGCCGCAGCCGAACGACCGAGCGCA
GCGAGTCAGTGAGCGAGGAAGCGGAAGAGCGCCCAATACGCAAACCGCCTCTCCCCGCGCGTTGGCCGAT
TCATTAATGCAGCTGGCACGACAGGTTTCCCGACTGGAAAGCGGGCAGTGAGCGCAACGCAATTAATGTG
AGTTAGCTCACTCATTAGGCACCCCAGGCTTTACACTTTATGCTTCCGGCTCGTATGTTGTGTGGAATTG
TGAGCGGATAACAATTTCACACAGGAAACAGCTATGACCATGATTACGCCAAGCGCGCAATTAACCCTCA
CTAAAGGGAACAAAAGCTGGAGCTGCAAGCTTAATGTAGTCTTATGCAATACTCTTGTAGTCTTGCAACA
TGGTAACGATGAGTTAGCAACATGCCTTACAAGGAGAGAAAAAGCACCGTGCATGCCGATTGGTGGAAGT
AAGGTGGTACGATCGTGCCTTATTAGGAAGGCAACAGACGGGTCTGACATGGATTGGACGAACCACTGAA
TTGCCGCATTGCAGAGATATTGTATTTAAGTGCCTAGCTCGATACATAAACGGGTCTCTCTGGTTAGACC
AGATCTGAGCCTGGGAGCTCTCTGGCTAACTAGGGAACCCACTGCTTAAGCCTCAATAAAGCTTGCCTTG
AGTGCTTCAAGTAGTGTGTGCCCGTCTGTTGTGTGACTCTGGTAACTAGAGATCCCTCAGACCCTTTTAG
TCAGTGTGGAAAATCTCTAGCAGTGGCGCCCGAACAGGGACTTGAAAGCGAAAGGGAAACCAGAGGAGCT
CTCTCGACGCAGGACTCGGCTTGCTGAAGCGCGCACGGCAAGAGGCGAGGGGCGGCGACTGGTGAGTACG
CCAAAAATTTTGACTAGCGGAGGCTAGAAGGAGAGAGATGGGTGCGAGAGCGTCAGTATTAAGCGGGGGA
GAATTAGATCGCGATGGGAAAAAATTCGGTTAAGGCCAGGGGGAAAGAAAAAATATAAATTAAAACATAT
AGTATGGGCAAGCAGGGAGCTAGAACGATTCGCAGTTAATCCTGGCCTGTTAGAAACATCAGAAGGCTGT
AGACAAATACTGGGACAGCTACAACCATCCCTTCAGACAGGATCAGAAGAACTTAGATCATTATATAATA
CAGTAGCAACCCTCTATTGTGTGCATCAAAGGATAGAGATAAAAGACACCAAGGAAGCTTTAGACAAGAT
AGAGGAAGAGCAAAACAAAAGTAAGACCACCGCACAGCAAGCGGCCGCTGATCTTCAGACCTGGAGGAGG
AGATATGAGGGACAATTGGAGAAGTGAATTATATAAATATAAAGTAGTAAAAATTGAACCATTAGGAGTA
GCACCCACCAAGGCAAAGAGAAGAGTGGTGCAGAGAGAAAAAAGAGCAGTGGGAATAGGAGCTTTGTTCC
TTGGGTTCTTGGGAGCAGCAGGAAGCACTATGGGCGCAGCGTCAATGACGCTGACGGTACAGGCCAGACA
ATTATTGTCTGGTATAGTGCAGCAGCAGAACAATTTGCTGAGGGCTATTGAGGCGCAACAGCATCTGTTG
CAACTCACAGTCTGGGGCATCAAGCAGCTCCAGGCAAGAATCCTGGCTGTGGAAAGATACCTAAAGGATC
AACAGCTCCTGGGGATTTGGGGTTGCTCTGGAAAACTCATTTGCACCACTGCTGTGCCTTGGAATGCTAG
TTGGAGTAATAAATCTCTGGAACAGATTTGGAATCACACGACCTGGATGGAGTGGGACAGAGAAATTAAC
AATTACACAAGCTTAATACACTCCTTAATTGAAGAATCGCAAAACCAGCAAGAAAAGAATGAACAAGAAT
TATTGGAATTAGATAAATGGGCAAGTTTGTGGAATTGGTTTAACATAACAAATTGGCTGTGGTATATAAA
ATTATTCATAATGATAGTAGGAGGCTTGGTAGGTTTAAGAATAGTTTTTGCTGTACTTTCTATAGTGAAT
AGAGTTAGGCAGGGATATTCACCATTATCGTTTCAGACCCACCTCCCAACCCCGAGGGGACCCAGAGAGG
GCCTATTTCCCATGATTCCTTCATATTTGCATATACGATACAAGGCTGTTAGAGAGATAATTAGAATTAA
TTTGACTGTAAACACAAAGATATTAGTACAAAATACGTGACGTAGAAAGTAATAATTTCTTGGGTAGTTT
GCAGTTTTAAAATTATGTTTTAAAATGGACTATCATATGCTTACCGTAACTTGAAAGTATTTCGATTTCT
TGGCTTTATATATCTTGTGGAAAGGACGAAACACCGGATTGATGGCTACCCGCGGGGTTTTAGAGCTAGA
AATAGCAAGTTAAAATAAGGCTAGTCCGTTATCAACTTGAAAAAGTGGCACCGAGTCGGTGCTTTTTTAA
GCTTGGCGTAACTAGATCTTGAGACAAATGGCAGTATTCATCCACAATTTTAAAAGAAAAGGGGGGATTG
GGGGGTACAGTGCAGGGGAAAGAATAGTAGACATAATAGCAACAGACATACAAACTAAAGAATTACAAAA
ACAAATTACAAAAATTCAAAATTTTCGGGTTTATTACAGGGACAGCAGAGATCCACTTTGGCGCCGGCTC
GAGGGGG
Features (pLannotate 1.2.2; 29 found; start..end, strand, type, name):
     14..80      +  CDS            small t antigen (fragment): SV40 (simian virus 40) small t antigen
    106..317     +  promoter       EF-1α core promoter: core promoter for human elongation factor EF-1α
    318..1256    +  intron         EF-1α intron A: intron upstream of the start codon of human EF-1α
   1278..1877    +  CDS            PuroR (fragment): puromycin N-acetyltransferase; pac from Streptomyces; confers resistance to puromycin
   1893..2481    +  misc_feature   WPRE: woodchuck hepatitis virus posttranscriptional regulatory element
   2532..2551    +  misc_feature   cPPT/CTS (fragment): central polypurine tract and central termination sequence of HIV-1
   2553..2786    +  LTR            3' LTR (ΔU3): self-inactivating 3' long terminal repeat (LTR) from HIV-1
   2864..2985    +  polyA_signal   SV40 poly(A) signal: SV40 polyadenylation signal
   3025..3160    +  rep_origin     SV40 ori: SV40 origin of replication
   3181..3199    -  promoter       T7 promoter: promoter for bacteriophage T7 RNA polymerase
   3207..3362    +  CDS            lacZα (fragment): LacZα fragment of β-galactosidase; lacZ fragment
   3367..3795    +  rep_origin     f1 ori (sequence partly withheld): f1 bacteriophage origin of replication; arrow indicates direction of (+) strand synthesis
   3848..3952    +  promoter       AmpR promoter: bla
   3953..4813    +  CDS            AmpR: β-lactamase; bla; confers resistance to ampicillin, carbenicillin, and related antibiotics
   4984..5572    +  rep_origin     ori: high-copy-number ColE1/pMB1/pBR322/pUC origin of replication
   5755..5847    +  CDS            lacI (fragment): lac repressor; lacI; The lac repressor binds to the lac operator to inhibit transcription in E. coli. This inhibition can be relieved by adding lactose or isopropyl-β-D-thiogalactopyranoside (IPTG).
   5860..5881    +  protein_bind   CAP binding site: CAP binding activates transcription in the presence of cAMP. E. coli catabolite activator protein
   5896..5926    +  promoter       lac promoter: promoter for the E. coli lac operon
   5934..5950    +  protein_bind   lac operator: The lac repressor binds to the lac operator to inhibit transcription in E. coli. This inhibition can be relieved by adding lactose or isopropyl-β-D-thiogalactopyranoside (IPTG). lac repressor encoded by lacI
   5995..6013    +  promoter       T3 promoter: promoter for bacteriophage T3 RNA polymerase
   6041..6267    +  promoter       RSV promoter: Rous sarcoma virus enhancer/promoter
   6268..6448    +  LTR            5' LTR (truncated): truncated 5' long terminal repeat (LTR) from HIV-1
   6495..6620    +  misc_feature   HIV-1 Ψ: packaging signal of human immunodeficiency virus type 1
   6604..6967    +  CDS            HIV-1 gag (fragment): gag protein from human immunodeficiency virus 1; gag
   7113..7346    +  misc_feature   RRE: The Rev response element (RRE) of HIV-1 allows for Rev-dependent mRNA export from the nucleus to the cytoplasm.
   7723..7749    +  CDS            Rev (fragment): human immunodeficiency virus 1 (HIV-1) Rev protein; rev; enhances nuclear export of unspliced and incompletely spliced viral mRNAs
   7753..7993    +  promoter       U6 promoter: RNA polymerase III promoter for human U6 snRNA
   8023..8098    +  misc_RNA       gRNA scaffold: guide RNA scaffold for the Streptococcus pyogenes CRISPR/Cas9 system
   8154..8271    +  misc_feature   cPPT/CTS: central polypurine tract and central termination sequence of HIV-1
