[The description below was written by a language model from this plasmid's Addgene catalogue record and pLannotate feature annotations shown in this document.]
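Description:
AK1 gRNA (BRDN0001147934) is a third-generation lentiviral guide RNA plasmid built on the lentiGuide-Puro backbone and designed to target human AK1 (adenylate kinase 1), with the guide designed against the NM_000476.2 reference transcript. In bacteria it is maintained as a high-copy plasmid through a ColE1/pUC-type origin and selected with ampicillin via the β-lactamase gene. An f1 origin, an SV40 origin and poly(A) signal, and remnants of lac, T7 and T3 elements are carried over from the backbone.

The transfer cassette is framed by an RSV promoter-driven truncated HIV-1 5' LTR and a self-inactivating ΔU3 3' LTR. This arrangement makes genomic RNA production Tat-independent and leaves the integrated provirus without LTR promoter activity. Between the LTRs lie the Ψ packaging signal with a partial gag sequence, the Rev response element for nuclear export of the full-length transcript, and a cPPT/CTS that aids nuclear import. The human U6 RNA polymerase III promoter drives the AK1-specific spacer fused to the Streptococcus pyogenes Cas9 guide scaffold. Downstream, an EF-1α core promoter with its intron A expresses puromycin N-acetyltransferase for selecting transduced mammalian cells, and a WPRE enhances transcript expression.

The plasmid does not encode Cas9, so it is meant to be used with a separate Cas9 lentiviral vector or in cells that already express Cas9, typically for knocking out AK1. The depositor comments associate it with a human kinome gRNA library, and the associated publication concerns optimised sgRNA design for higher on-target activity and fewer off-target effects.
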