Addgene plasmid #76578: AK1 gRNA (BRDN0001147934)
Purpose: 3rd generation lentiviral gRNA plasmid targeting human AK1
Depositing lab: John Doench & David Root. Depositing organization: Broad Institute. Publication: Optimized sgRNA design to maximize activity and minimize off-target effects of CRISPR-Cas9. Doench JG, Fusi N, Sullender M, Hegde M, Vaimberg EW, Donovan KF, Smith I, Tothova Z, Wilen C, Orchard R, Virgin HW, Listgarten J, Root DE. Nat Biotechnol. 2016 Jan 18. doi: 10.1038/nbt.3437. PubMed 26780180.
Backbone
  Vector backbone: lentiGuide-Puro
  Backbone manufacturer: Zhang Lab (Addgene plasmid # 52963)
  Vector type: Mammalian Expression, Lentiviral, CRISPR
  Selectable markers: Puromycin
Growth in bacteria
  Bacterial resistance: Ampicillin, 100 μg/mL
  Growth temperature: 37°C
  Growth strain: DH5alpha
  Copy number: High Copy
Gene/Insert
  Gene/Insert name: AK1 (alt names: AK1; NM_000476.2)
  gRNA/shRNA sequence: GATTGATGGCTACCCGCGGG
  Species: H. sapiens (human)
  Entrez Gene: AK1 (a.k.a. HTL-S-58j)
  Promoter: hU6
  Cloning method: Unknown
  Sequencing primers: 5′ U6-F; 3′ pS2-R
Terms and licenses: Academic/Nonprofit Terms; Industry Terms: Not Available to Industry
Depositor comments: The gRNA was designed to target the following Genbank reference sequence(s): NM_000476.2. Note that this plasmid does NOT contain Cas9. It should be used in conjunction with lentiCas9-Blast (Addgene #52962) or otherwise with cell lines already expressing Cas9. Browse the full kinome gRNA library at http://www.addgene.org/pooled-library/broadgpp-human-kinome/ or visit http://www.broadinstitute.org/rnai/public/ for detailed protocols and information.
How to cite: AK1 gRNA (BRDN0001147934) was a gift from John Doench & David Root (Addgene plasmid # 76578 ; http://n2t.net/addgene:76578 ; RRID:Addgene_76578)
