>Addgene plasmid #76578 | AK1 gRNA (BRDN0001147934) | depositor partial sequence | sequence record 144038 | Target Sequence
GATTGATGGCTACCCGCGGG
