>Addgene plasmid #76578 | AK1 gRNA (BRDN0001147934) | addgene partial sequence | sequence record 186103 | hU6-F
AGAAAGTAATAATTTCTTGGGTAGTTTGCAGTTTTAAAATTATGTTTTAAAATGGACTATCATATGCTTA
CCGTAACTTGAAAGTATTTCGATTTCTTGGCTTTATATATCTTGTGGAAAGGACGAAACACCGGATTGAT
GGCTACCCGCGGGGTTTTAGAGCTAGAAATAGCAAGTTAAAATAAGGCTAGTCCGTTATCAACTTGAAAA
AGTGGCACCGAGTCGGTGCTTTTTTAAGCTTGGCGTAACTAGATCTTGAGACAAATGGCAGTATTCATCC
ACAATTTTAAAAGAAAAGGGGGGATTGGGGGGTACAGTGCAGGGGAAAGAATAGTAGACATAATAGCAAC
AGACATACAAACTAAAGAATTACAAAAACAAATTACAAAAATTCAAAATTTTCGGGTTTATTACAGGGAC
AGCAGAGATCCACTTTGGCGCCGGCTCGAGGGGGCCCGGGTGCAAAGATGGATAAAGTTTTAAACAGAGA
GGAATCTTTGCAGCTAATGGACCTTCTAGGTCTTGAAAGGAGTGGGAATTGGCTCCGGTGCCCGTCAGTG
GGCAGAGCGC
